Addgene plasmid #68486: MSCV Puro-pGK:GFP
Purpose: Retrovirus expressing GFP driven by pGK promoter
Depositing lab: Tyler Jacks. Depositing organization: Massachusetts Institute of Technology. Publication: A Modular Assembly Platform for Rapid Generation of DNA Constructs. Akama-Garren EH, Joshi NS, Tammela T, Chang GP, Wagner BL, Lee DY, Rideout Iii WM, Papagiannakopoulos T, Xue W, Jacks T. Sci Rep. 2016 Feb 18;6:16836. doi: 10.1038/srep16836. PubMed 26887506.
Backbone
  Vector backbone: MSCV 2-5
  Backbone size w/o insert (bp): 5160
  Total vector size (bp): 7052
  Vector type: Mammalian Expression, Retroviral
  Selectable markers: Puromycin
Growth in bacteria
  Bacterial resistance: Ampicillin, 100 μg/mL
  Growth temperature: 37°C
  Growth strain: Stbl3
  Copy number: Unknown
Gene/Insert 1
  Gene/Insert name: Puromycin Resistance (alt name: PuroR)
  Insert size (bp): 603
  Promoter: LTR
  Cloning method: Gibson Cloning
  Sequencing primers: 5′ CTAACTCGAACGCTAGCTGTGCGATCGTTT; 3′ AGGCCTCGGGATTCCTAGGAACAGCGGTTT
Gene/Insert 2
  Gene/Insert name: GFP
  Insert size (bp): 723
  Promoter: pGK
  Cloning method: Gibson Cloning
  Sequencing primers: 5′ AAACCGCTGTTCCTAGGAATCCCGAGGCCT; 3′ AGAGTAATTCAACCCCAAACAACAACGTTT
Terms and licenses: Academic/Nonprofit Terms; Industry Terms: Not Available to Industry
How to cite: MSCV Puro-pGK:GFP was a gift from Tyler Jacks (Addgene plasmid # 68486 ; http://n2t.net/addgene:68486 ; RRID:Addgene_68486)
