[The description below was written by a language model from this plasmid's Addgene catalogue record and pLannotate feature annotations shown in this document.]
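Description:
MSCV Puro-pGK:GFP is a gammaretroviral transfer vector of about 7 kb, built on the MSCV 2-5 backbone (murine stem cell virus) for mammalian expression. It is maintained in E. coli through a high-copy ColE1/pUC-type origin and an ampicillin resistance gene (β-lactamase with its own promoter). The bacterial portion also carries leftover fragments of lacI, lacZα, rop, bom, a tetracycline resistance gene and a short env remnant. These are annotated only as partial sequences and appear to be backbone remnants rather than functional parts.

The proviral region is bounded by 5' and 3' long terminal repeats from murine embryonic stem cell virus. Downstream of the 5' LTR lie the Ψ packaging signal and a truncated MMLV gag segment lacking its start codon, which together allow the genomic RNA to be efficiently encapsidated when gag, pol and env are provided in trans by a packaging system. Two cassettes, both assembled by Gibson cloning, sit between the LTRs in the same orientation. The puromycin N-acetyltransferase gene is transcribed from the 5' LTR, and EGFP is driven by an internal mouse phosphoglycerate kinase 1 (PGK) promoter. After integration, transduced cells therefore acquire puromycin resistance from the LTR transcript and constitutive green fluorescence from the internal promoter, so they can be both drug-selected and tracked by fluorescence.

The stated purpose is a retrovirus expressing GFP from the PGK promoter. The vector comes from work on a modular assembly platform for rapid generation of DNA constructs, and would suit use as a marker or control virus, although the record does not specify such a role.
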