Features (pLannotate 1.2.2; 19 found; start..end, strand, type, name):
    579..920     +  misc_feature   MESV Ψ: packaging signal of murine embryonic stem cell virus
    987..1403    +  CDS            gag (truncated): truncated Moloney murine leukemia virus (MMLV) gag gene lacking the start codon
   1449..2048    +  CDS            PuroR: puromycin N-acetyltransferase; pac from Streptomyces alboniger; confers resistance to puromycin
   2087..2579    +  promoter       PGK promoter: mouse phosphoglycerate kinase 1 promoter
   2614..3333    +  CDS            EGFP: the original enhanced GFP (Yang et al., 1996) mammalian codon-optimized
   3410..3924    +  LTR            3' LTR: 3' long terminal repeat from murine embryonic stem cell virus
   4117..4133    -  protein_bind   lac operator: The lac repressor binds to the lac operator to inhibit transcription in E. coli. This inhibition can be relieved by adding lactose or isopropyl-β-D-thiogalactopyranoside (IPTG). lac repressor encoded by lacI
   4141..4171    -  promoter       lac promoter: promoter for the E. coli lac operon
   4186..4207    -  protein_bind   CAP binding site: CAP binding activates transcription in the presence of cAMP. E. coli catabolite activator protein
   4220..4312    -  CDS            lacI (fragment): lac repressor; lacI; The lac repressor binds to the lac operator to inhibit transcription in E. coli. This inhibition can be relieved by adding lactose or isopropyl-β-D-thiogalactopyranoside (IPTG).
   4495..5083    -  rep_origin     ori: high-copy-number ColE1/pMB1/pBR322/pUC origin of replication
   5254..6114    -  CDS            AmpR: β-lactamase; bla; confers resistance to ampicillin, carbenicillin, and related antibiotics
   6115..6219    -  promoter       AmpR promoter: bla
   6314..6349    +  CDS            rop (fragment): Rop protein, which maintains plasmids at low copy number; rop
   6451..6550    +  misc_feature   bom (fragment): basis of mobility region from pBR322
   6556..6705    -  CDS            lacZα (fragment): LacZα fragment of β-galactosidase; lacZ fragment
   6705..6906    -  CDS            TcR (fragment): tetracycline efflux protein; tet; confers resistance to tetracycline
   6907..7005    +  CDS            env (fragment): murine leukemia virus gPr80 envelope polyprotein precursor; env; proteolytically cleaved into gp70SU and p15TM subunits
   7047..515     +  LTR            5' LTR (across the origin): 5' long terminal repeat from murine embryonic stem cell virus
>Addgene plasmid #68486 | MSCV Puro-pGK:GFP | depositor full sequence | sequence record 122889 | MSCV Puro-pGK:GFP sequence 7048 bps
TGAAAGACCCCACCTGTAGGTTTGGCAAGCTAGCTTAAGTAACGCCATTTTGCAAGGCATGGAAAATACA
TAACTGAGAATAGAGAAGTTCAGATCAAGGTTAGGAACAGAGAGACAGCAGAATATGGGCCAAACAGGAT
ATCTGTGGTAAGCAGTTCCTGCCCCGGCTCAGGGCCAAGAACAGATGGTCCCCAGATGCGGTCCCGCCCT
CAGCAGTTTCTAGAGAACCATCAGATGTTTCCAGGGTGCCCCAAGGACCTGAAATGACCCTGTGCCTTAT
TTGAACTAACCAATCAGTTCGCTTCTCGCTTCTGTTCGCGCGCTTCTGCTCCCCGAGCTCAATAAAAGAG
CCCACAACCCCTCACTCGGCGCGCCAGTCCTCCGATAGACTGCGTCGCCCGGGTACCCGTATTCCCAATA
AAGCCTCTTGCTGTTTGCATCCGAATCGTGGACTCGCTGATCCTTGGGAGGGTCTCCTCAGATTGATTGA
CTGCCCACCTCGGGGGTCTTTCATTTGGAGGTTCCACCGAGATTTGGAGACCCCTGCCCAGGGACCACCG
ACCCCCCCGCCGGGAGGTAAGCTGGCCAGCGGTCGTTTCGTGTCTGTCTCTGTCTTTGTGCGTGTTTGTG
CCGGCATCTAATGTTTGCGCCTGCGTCTGTACTAGTTAGCTAACTAGCTCTGTATCTGGCGGACCCGTGG
TGGAACTGACGAGTTCTGAACACCCGGCCGCAACCCTGGGAGACGTCCCAGGGACTTTGGGGGCCGTTTT
TGTGGCCCGACCTGAGGAAGGGAGTCGATGTGGAATCCGACCCCGTCAGGATATGTGGTTCTGGTAGGAG
ACGAGAACCTAAAACAGTTCCCGCCTCCGTCTGAATTTTTGCTTTCGGTTTGGAACCGAAGCCGCGCGTC
TTGTCTGCTGCAGCGCTGCAGCATCGTTCTGTGTTGTCTCTGTCTGACTGTGTTTCTGTATTTGTCTGAA
AATTAGGGCCAGACTGTTACCACTCCCTTAAGTTTGACCTTAGGTCACTGGAAAGATGTCGAGCGGATCG
CTCACAACCAGTCGGTAGATGTCAAGAAGAGACGTTGGGTTACCTTCTGCTCTGCAGAATGGCCAACCTT
TAACGTCGGATGGCCGCGAGACGGCACCTTTAACCGAGACCTCATCACCCAGGTTAAGATCAAGGTCTTT
TCACCTGGCCCGCATGGACACCCAGACCAGGTCCCCTACATCGTGACCTGGGAAGCCTTGGCTTTTGACC
CCCCTCCCTGGGTCAAGCCCTTTGTACACCCTAAGCCTCCGCCTCCTCTTCCTCCATCCGCCCCGTCTCT
CCCCCTTGAACCTCCTCGTTCGACCCCGCCTCGATCCTCCCTTTATCCAGCCCTCACTCCTTCTCTAGGC
GCCGGAATTAGATCTCTAACTCGAACGCTAGCTGTGCGATCGTTTACCATGACCGAGTACAAGCCCACGG
TGCGCCTCGCCACCCGCGACGACGTCCCCAGGGCCGTACGCACCCTCGCCGCCGCGTTCGCCGACTACCC
CGCCACGCGCCACACCGTCGATCCGGACCGCCACATCGAGCGGGTCACCGAGCTGCAAGAACTCTTCCTC
ACGCGCGTCGGGCTCGACATCGGCAAGGTGTGGGTCGCGGACGACGGCGCCGCGGTGGCGGTCTGGACCA
CGCCGGAGAGCGTCGAAGCGGGGGCGGTGTTCGCCGAGATCGGCCCGCGCATGGCCGAGTTGAGCGGTTC
CCGGCTGGCCGCGCAGCAACAGATGGAAGGCCTCCTGGCGCCGCACCGGCCCAAGGAGCCCGCGTGGTTC
CTGGCCACCGTCGGCGTCTCGCCCGACCACCAGGGCAAGGGTCTGGGCAGCGCCGTCGTGCTCCCCGGAG
TGGAGGCGGCCGAGCGCGCCGGGGTGCCCGCCTTCCTGGAGACCTCCGCGCCCCGCAACCTCCCCTTCTA
CGAGCGGCTCGGCTTCACCGTCACCGCCGACGTCGAGGTGCCCGAAGGACCGCGCACCTGGTGCATGACC
CGCAAGCCCGGTGCCTGAAAACCGCTGTTCCTAGGAATCCCGAGGCCTATTCTACCGGGTAGGGGAGGCG
CTTTTCCCAAGGCAGTCTGGAGCATGCGCTTTAGCAGCCCCGCTGGGCACTTGGCGCTACACAAGTGGCC
TCTGGCCTCGCACACATTCCACATCCACCGGTAGGCGCCAACCGGCTCCGTTCTTTGGTGGCCCCTTCGC
GCCACCTTCTACTCCTCCCCTAGTCAGGAAGTTCCCCCCCGCCCCGCAGCTCGCGTCGTGCAGGACGTGA
CAAATGGAAGTAGCACGTCTCACTAGTCTCGTGCAGATGGACAGCACCGCTGAGCAATGGAAGCGGGTAG
GCCTTTGGGGCAGCGGCCAATAGCAGCTTTGCTCCTTCGCTTTCTGGGCTCAGAGGCTGGGAAGGGGTGG
GTCCGGGGGCGGGCTCAGGGGCGGGCTCAGGGGCGGGGCGGGCGCCCGAAGGTCCTCCGGAGGCCCGGCA
TTCTGCACGCTTCAAAAGCGCACGTCTGCCGCGCTGTTCTCCTCTTCCTCATCTCCGGGAGACCCGACAT
TAGCGCTACAGCTTAAGCGGACCATGGTGAGCAAGGGCGAGGAGCTGTTCACCGGGGTGGTGCCCATCCT
GGTCGAGCTGGACGGCGACGTAAACGGCCACAAGTTCAGCGTGTCTGGCGAGGGCGAGGGCGATGCCACC
TACGGCAAGCTGACCCTGAAGTTCATCTGCACCACCGGCAAGCTGCCCGTGCCCTGGCCCACCCTCGTGA
CCACCCTGACCTACGGCGTGCAGTGCTTCAGCCGCTACCCCGACCACATGAAGCAGCACGACTTCTTCAA
GTCCGCCATGCCCGAAGGCTACGTCCAGGAGCGCACCATCTTCTTCAAGGACGACGGCAACTACAAGACC
CGCGCCGAGGTGAAGTTCGAGGGCGACACCCTGGTGAACCGCATCGAGCTGAAGGGCATCGACTTCAAGG
AGGACGGCAACATCCTGGGGCACAAGCTGGAGTACAACTACAACAGCCACAACGTCTATATCATGGCCGA
CAAGCAGAAGAACGGCATCAAGGCGAACTTCAAGATCCGCCACAACATCGAGGACGGCAGCGTGCAGCTC
GCCGACCACTACCAGCAGAACACCCCCATCGGCGACGGCCCCGTGCTGCTGCCCGACAACCACTACCTGA
GCACCCAGTCCGCCCTGAGCAAAGACCCCAACGAGAAGCGCGATCACATGGTCCTGCTGGAGTTCGTGAC
CGCCGCCGGGATCACTCTCGGCATGGACGAGCTGTACAAGTAAAAACGTTGTTGTTTGGGGTTGAATTAC
TCTATCGATAAAATAAAAGATTTTATTTAGTCTCCAGAAAAAGGGGGGAATGAAAGACCCCACCTGTAGG
TTTGGCAAGCTAGCTTAAGTAACGCCATTTTGCAAGGCATGGAAAATACATAACTGAGAATAGAGAAGTT
CAGATCAAGGTTAGGAACAGAGAGACAGCAGAATATGGGCCAAACAGGATATCTGTGGTAAGCAGTTCCT
GCCCCGGCTCAGGGCCAAGAACAGATGGTCCCCAGATGCGGTCCCGCCCTCAGCAGTTTCTAGAGAACCA
TCAGATGTTTCCAGGGTGCCCCAAGGACCTGAAATGACCCTGTGCCTTATTTGAACTAACCAATCAGTTC
GCTTCTCGCTTCTGTTCGCGCGCTTCTGCTCCCCGAGCTCAATAAAAGAGCCCACAACCCCTCACTCGGC
GCGCCAGTCCTCCGATAGACTGCGTCGCCCGGGTACCCGTGTATCCAATAAACCCTCTTGCAGTTGCATC
CGACTTGTGGTCTCGCTGTTCCTTGGGAGGGTCTCCTCTGAGTGATTGACTACCCGTCAGCGGGGGTCTT
TCATGGGTAACAGTTTCTTGAAGTTGGAGAACAACATTCTGAGGGTAGGAGTCGAATATTAAGTAATCCT
GACTCAATTAGCCACTGTTTTGAATCCACATACTCCAATACTCCTGAAATAGTTCATTATGGACAGCGCA
GAAGAGCTGGGGAGAATTAATTCGTAATCATGGTCATAGCTGTTTCCTGTGTGAAATTGTTATCCGCTCA
CAATTCCACACAACATACGAGCCGGAAGCATAAAGTGTAAAGCCTGGGGTGCCTAATGAGTGAGCTAACT
CACATTAATTGCGTTGCGCTCACTGCCCGCTTTCCAGTCGGGAAACCTGTCGTGCCAGCTGCATTAATGA
ATCGGCCAACGCGCGGGGAGAGGCGGTTTGCGTATTGGGCGCTCTTCCGCTTCCTCGCTCACTGACTCGC
TGCGCTCGGTCGTTCGGCTGCGGCGAGCGGTATCAGCTCACTCAAAGGCGGTAATACGGTTATCCACAGA
ATCAGGGGATAACGCAGGAAAGAACATGTGAGCAAAAGGCCAGCAAAAGGCCAGGAACCGTAAAAAGGCC
GCGTTGCTGGCGTTTTTCCATAGGCTCCGCCCCCCTGACGAGCATCACAAAAATCGACGCTCAAGTCAGA
GGTGGCGAAACCCGACAGGACTATAAAGATACCAGGCGTTTCCCCCTGGAAGCTCCCTCGTGCGCTCTCC
TGTTCCGACCCTGCCGCTTACCGGATACCTGTCCGCCTTTCTCCCTTCGGGAAGCGTGGCGCTTTCTCAT
AGCTCACGCTGTAGGTATCTCAGTTCGGTGTAGGTCGTTCGCTCCAAGCTGGGCTGTGTGCACGAACCCC
CCGTTCAGCCCGACCGCTGCGCCTTATCCGGTAACTATCGTCTTGAGTCCAACCCGGTAAGACACGACTT
ATCGCCACTGGCAGCAGCCACTGGTAACAGGATTAGCAGAGCGAGGTATGTAGGCGGTGCTACAGAGTTC
TTGAAGTGGTGGCCTAACTACGGCTACACTAGAAGGACAGTATTTGGTATCTGCGCTCTGCTGAAGCCAG
TTACCTTCGGAAAAAGAGTTGGTAGCTCTTGATCCGGCAAACAAACCACCGCTGGTAGCGGTGGTTTTTT
TGTTTGCAAGCAGCAGATTACGCGCAGAAAAAAAGGATCTCAAGAAGATCCTTTGATCTTTTCTACGGGG
TCTGACGCTCAGTGGAACGAAAACTCACGTTAAGGGATTTTGGTCATGAGATTATCAAAAAGGATCTTCA
CCTAGATCCTTTTAAATTAAAAATGAAGTTTTAAATCAATCTAAAGTATATATGAGTAAACTTGGTCTGA
CAGTTACCAATGCTTAATCAGTGAGGCACCTATCTCAGCGATCTGTCTATTTCGTTCATCCATAGTTGCC
TGACTCCCCGTCGTGTAGATAACTACGATACGGGAGGGCTTACCATCTGGCCCCAGTGCTGCAATGATAC
CGCGAGACCCACGCTCACCGGCTCCAGATTTATCAGCAATAAACCAGCCAGCCGGAAGGGCCGAGCGCAG
AAGTGGTCCTGCAACTTTATCCGCCTCCATCCAGTCTATTAATTGTTGCCGGGAAGCTAGAGTAAGTAGT
TCGCCAGTTAATAGTTTGCGCAACGTTGTTGCCATTGCTACAGGCATCGTGGTGTCACGCTCGTCGTTTG
GTATGGCTTCATTCAGCTCCGGTTCCCAACGATCAAGGCGAGTTACATGATCCCCCATGTTGTGCAAAAA
AGCGGTTAGCTCCTTCGGTCCTCCGATCGTTGTCAGAAGTAAGTTGGCCGCAGTGTTATCACTCATGGTT
ATGGCAGCACTGCATAATTCTCTTACTGTCATGCCATCCGTAAGATGCTTTTCTGTGACTGGTGAGTACT
CAACCAAGTCATTCTGAGAATAGTGTATGCGGCGACCGAGTTGCTCTTGCCCGGCGTCAATACGGGATAA
TACCGCGCCACATAGCAGAACTTTAAAAGTGCTCATCATTGGAAAACGTTCTTCGGGGCGAAAACTCTCA
AGGATCTTACCGCTGTTGAGATCCAGTTCGATGTAACCCACTCGTGCACCCAACTGATCTTCAGCATCTT
TTACTTTCACCAGCGTTTCTGGGTGAGCAAAAACAGGAAGGCAAAATGCCGCAAAAAAGGGAATAAGGGC
GACACGGAAATGTTGAATACTCATACTCTTCCTTTTTCAATATTATTGAAGCATTTATCAGGGTTATTGT
CTCATGAGCGGATACATATTTGAATGTATTTAGAAAAATAAACAAATAGGGGTTCCGCGCACATTTCCCC
GAAAAGTGCCACCTGACGTCTAAGAAACCATTATTATCATGACATTAACCTATAAAAATAGGCGTATCAC
GAGGCCCTTTCGTCTCGCGCGTTTCGGTGATGACGGTGAAAACCTCTGACACATGCAGCTCCCGGAGACG
GTCACAGCTTGTCTGTAAGCGGATGCCGGGAGCAGACAAGCCCGTCAGGGCGCGTCAGCGGGTGTTGGCG
GGTGTCGGGGCTGGCTTAACTATGCGGCATCAGAGCAGATTGTACTGAGAGTGCACCATATGCGGTGTGA
AATACCGCACAGATGCGTAAGGAGAAAATACCGCATCAGGCGCCATTCGCCATTCAGGCTGCGCAACTGT
TGGGAAGGGCGATCGGTGCGGGCCTCTTCGCTATTACGCCAGCTGGCGAAAGGGGGATGTGCTGCAAGGC
GATTAAGTTGGGTAACGCCAGGGTTTTCCCAGTCACGACGTTGTAAAACGACGGCGCAAGGAATGGTGCA
TGCAAGGAGATGGCGCCCAACAGTCCCCCGGCCACGGGGCCTGCCACCATACCCACGCCGAAACAAGCGC
TCATGAGCCCGAAGTGGCGAGCCCGATCTTCCCCATCGGTGATGTCGGCGATATAGGCGCCAGCAACCGC
ACCTGTGGCGCCGGTGATGCCGGCCACGATGCGTCCGGCGTAGAGGCGATTAGTCCAATTTGTTAAAGAC
AGGATATCAGTGGTCCAGGCTCTAGTTTTGACTCAACAATATCACCAGCTGAAGCCTATAGAGTACGAGC
CATAGATAAAATAAAAGATTTTATTTAGTCTCCAGAAAAAGGGGGGAA
