>Addgene plasmid #68486 | MSCV Puro-pGK:GFP | addgene partial sequence | sequence record 122892 | pLXSN5 5'-CCCTTGAACCTCCTCGTTCGACC-3'
TTATCCAGCCCTCACTCCTTCTCTAGGCGCCGGAATTAGATCTCTAACTCGAACGCTAGCTGTGCGATCG
TTTACCATGACCGAGTACAAGCCCACGGTGCGCCTCGCCACCCGCGACGACGTCCCCAGGGCCGTACGCA
CCCTCGCCGCCGCGTTCGCCGACTACCCCGCCACGCGCCACACCGTCGATCCGGACCGCCACATCGAGCG
GGTCACCGAGCTGCAAGAACTCTTCCTCACGCGCGTCGGGCTCGACATCGGCAAGGTGTGGGTCGCGGAC
GACGGCGCCGCGGTGGCGGTCTGGACCACGCCGGAGAGCGTCGAAGCGGGGGCGGTGTTCGCCGAGATCG
GCCCGCGCATGGCCGAGTTGAGCGGTTCCCGGCTGGCCGCGCAGCAACAGATGGAAGGCCTCCTGGCGCC
GCACCGGCCCAAGGAGCCCGCGTGGTTCCTGGCCACCGTCGGCGTCTCGCCCGACCACCAGGGCAAGGGT
CTGGGCAGCGCCGTCGTGCTCCCCGGAGTGGAGGCGGCCGAGCGCGCCGGGGTGCCCGCCTTCCTGGAGA
CCTCCGCGCCCCGCAACCTCCCCTTCTACGAGCGGCTCGGCTTCACCGTCACCGCCGACGTCGAGGTGCC
CGAAGGACCGCGCACCTGGTGCATGACCCGCAAGCCCGGTGCCTGAAAACCGCTGTTCCTAGGAATCCCG
AGGCCTATTCTACCGGGTAGGGGAGGCGCTTTTCCCAAGGCAGTCTGGAGCATGCGCTTTAGCAGCCCCG
CTGGGCACTTGGCGCTACACAAGTGGCCTCTGGCCTCGCACACATTCCACATCCACCGGTAGGCGCCAAC
CGGCTCCGTTCTTTGGTGGCCCCTTCGCGCCACCTTCTACTCCTCCCCTAGTCAGGAAGTTCCCCCCCGC
CCCGCAGCTCGCGTCGTGCAGGACGTGACAAATGGAA
