>Addgene plasmid #68486 | MSCV Puro-pGK:GFP | addgene partial sequence | sequence record 122893 | EXFP-internal-R 5'-GAACTCCAGCAGGACCATGT-3'
GCTCAGGGCGGACTGGGTGCTCAGGTAGTGGTTGTCGGGCAGCAGCACGGGGCCGTCGCCGATGGGGGTG
TTCTGCTGGTAGTGGTCGGCGAGCTGCACGCTGCCGTCCTCGATGTTGTGGCGGATCTTGAAGTTCGCCT
TGATGCCGTTCTTCTGCTTGTCGGCCATGATATAGACGTTGTGGCTGTTGTAGTTGTACTCCAGCTTGTG
CCCCAGGATGTTGCCGTCCTCCTTGAAGTCGATGCCCTTCAGCTCGATGCGGTTCACCAGGGTGTCGCCC
TCGAACTTCACCTCGGCGCGGGTCTTGTAGTTGCCGTCGTCCTTGAAGAAGATGGTGCGCTCCTGGACGT
AGCCTTCGGGCATGGCGGACTTGAAGAAGTCGTGCTGCTTCATGTGGTCGGGGTAGCGGCTGAAGCACTG
CACGCCGTAGGTCAGGGTGGTCACGAGGGTGGGCCAGGGCACGGGCAGCTTGCCGGTGGTGCAGATGAAC
TTCAGGGTCAGCTTGCCGTAGGTGGCATCGCCCTCGCCCTCGCCAGACACGCTGAACTTGTGGCCGTTTA
CGTCGCCGTCCAGCTCGACCAGGATGGGCACCACCCCGGTGAACAGCTCCTCGCCCTTGCTCACCATGGT
CCGCTTAAGCTGTAGCGCTAATGTCGGGTCTCCCGGAGATGAGGAAGAGGAGAACAGCGCGGCAGACGTG
CGCTTTTGAAGCGTGCAGAATGCCGGGCCTCCGGAGGACCTTCGGGCGCCCGCCCCGCCCCTGAGCCCGC
CCCTGAGCCCGCCCCCGGACCCACCCCTTCCCAGCCTCT
